>Addgene plasmid #101132 | pMCP-GPI Control Plasmid | addgene full sequence | sequence record 194085 | Addgene NGS Result
TAAAAAAAATTAGTCAGCCATGGGGCGGAGAATGGGCGGAACTGGGCGGAGTTAGGGGCGGGATGGGCGG
AGTTAGGGGCGGGACTATGGTTGCTGACTAATTGAGATGCATGCTTTGCATACTTCTGCCTGCTGGGGAG
CCTGGGGACTTTCCACACCTGGTTGCTGACTAATTGAGATGCATGCTTTGCATACTTCTGCCTGCTGGGG
AGCCTGGGGACTTTCCACACCCTAACTGACACACATTCCACAGCTGGTTCTTTCCGCCTCAGGATTCTTC
CTTTTTCAATGTCTGACGCTCAGTGGAACGAAAACTCACGTTAAGGGATTTTGGTCATGAGATTATCAAA
AAGGATCTTCACCTAGATCCTTTTAAATTAAAAATGAAGTTTTAAATCAATCTAAAGTATATATGAGTAA
ACTTGGTCTGACAGTTACCAATGCTTAATCAGTGAGGCACCTATCTCAGCGATCTGTCTATTTCGTTCAT
CCATAGTTGCCTGACTCCCCGTCGTGTAGATAACTACGATACGGGAGGGCTTACCATCTGGCCCCAGTGC
TGCAATGATACCGCGAGACCCACGCTCACCGGCTCCAGATTTATCAGCAATAAACCAGCCAGCCGGAAGG
GCCGAGCGCAGAAGTGGTCCTGCAACTTTATCCGCCTCCATCCAGTCTATTAATTGTTGCCGGGAAGCTA
GAGTAAGTAGTTCGCCAGTTAATAGTTTGCGCAACGTTGTTGCCATTGCTACAGGCATCGTGGTGTCACG
CTCGTCGTTTGGTATGGCTTCATTCAGCTCCGGTTCCCAACGATCAAGGCGAGTTACATGATCCCCCATG
TTGTGCAAAAAAGCGGTTAGCTCCTTCGGTCCTCCGATCGTTGTCAGAAGTAAGTTGGCCGCAGTGTTAT
CACTCATGGTTATGGCAGCACTGCATAATTCTCTTACTGTCATGCCATCCGTAAGATGCTTTTCTGTGAC
TGGTGAGTACTCAACCAAGTCATTCTGAGAATAGTGTATGCGGCGACCGAGTTGCTCTTGCCCGGCGTCA
ACACGGGATAATACCGCGCCACATAGCAGAACTTTAAAAGTGCTCATCATTGGAAAACGTTCTTCGGGGC
GAAAACTCTCAAGGATCTTACCGCTGTTGAGATCCAGTTCGATGTAACCCACTCGTGCACCCAACTGATC
TTCAGCATCTTTTACTTTCACCAGCGTTTCTGGGTGAGCAAAAACAGGAAGGCAAAATGCCGCAAAAAAG
GGAATAAGGGCGACACGGAAATGTTGAATACTCATACTCTTCCTTTTTCAATATTATTGAAGCATTTATC
AGGGTTATTGTCTCATGAGCGGATACATATTTGAATGTATTTAGAAAAATAAACAAAAGAGTTTGTAGAA
ACGCAAAAAGACCATCCGTCAGGATGGCCTTCTGCTTATTAACGCTTACAATTTACGCGTTAAGATACAT
TGATGAGTTTGGACAAACCACAACTAGAATGCAGTGAAAAAAATGCTTTATTTGTGAAATTTGTGATGCT
ATTGCTTTATTTGTAACCATTATAAGCTGCAATAAACAAGTTAACAACAACAATTGCATTCATTTTATGT
TTCAGGTTCAGGGGGAGGTGTGGGAGGTTTTTTAAAGCAAGTAAAACCTCTACAAATGTGGTATGGCTGA
TTATGATCATGAACAGACTGTGAGGACTGAGGGGCCTGAAATGAGCCTTGGGACTGTGAATCTAAAATAC
ACAAACAATTAGAATCAGTAGTTTAACACATTATACACTTAAAAATTGGATCTCCATTCGCCATTCAGGC
TGCGCAACTGTTGGGAAGGGCGATCGAGTGAATTGTAATACGACTCACTATAGGGCGAATTGGGTACACT
TACCTGGTACCGGGCCCCCCCTCGAGTCAGGATCCTTAGGGATGAAGGCTCCAGGCTGCTGCCAGAAATG
GAGTCACCAGCAGAAGAACTGTTTTCTCTGATAAGGATGTCCCACCATTTTCAAGGAATTCCGCCTGGTG
GCCGTTGATGTAATCAATGGCAGCCTGAACGGTGGTGATTTTCTCAGCTTCTTCGTCCGGAATCTCAGTA
TCAAACTCTTCTTCCAGAGCCATTACCAGCTCAACGGTCCCAAGAGAAGTCGCGCCCAGGTCTTCAACGA
AAGAAGCATTGTTGGTAACTTCTTCCTGCTTAACGCCCAGCTGTTCGCCGATAATTTTCTTAACGCGTTC
TTCGATAGTGCTCATAGATCTGCTATGACCTGAATGGCAGAAGACAGCCAGGACGAGCAGCAGCCCGAAC
AGGACAGACCCTCCTTGGATTCCCATGGTGATATCGCGGCCGCCACCGCGGTGGAGCTCCAGCTTTTGTT
CCCTTTAGTGAGGGTTAATTTCGAGCTTGGCGTAATCGCTAGCGGATCTGACGGTTCACTAAACCAGCTC
TGCTTATATAGACCTCCCACCGTACACGCCTACCGCCCATTTGCGTCAATGGGGCGGAGTTGTTACGACA
TTTTGGAAAGTCCCGTTGATTTTGGTGCCAAAACAAACTCCCATTGACGTCAATGGGGTGGAGACTTGGA
AATCCCCGTGAGTCAAACCGCTATCCACGCCCATTGATGTACTGCCAAAACCGCATCACCATGGTAATAG
CGATGACTAATACGTAGATGTACTGCCAAGTAGGAAAGTCCCATAAGGTCATGTACTGGGCATAATGCCA
GGCGGGCCATTTACCGTCATTGACGTCAATAGGGGGCGTACTTGGCATATGATACACTTGATGTACTGCC
AAGTGGGCAGTTTACCGTAAATACTCCACCCATTGACGTCAATGGAAAGTCCCTATTGGCGTTACTATGG
GAACATACGTCATTATTGACGTCAATGGGCGGGGGTCGTTGGGCGGTCAGCCAGGCGGGCCATTTACCGT
AAGTTATGTAACGCGGAACTCCATATATGGGCTATGAACTAATGACCCCGTAATTGATTACTATTAATAA
CTAATGCATGGCGGTAATACGGTTATCCACAGAATCAGGGGATAACGCAGGAAAGAACATGTGAGCAAAA
GGCCAGCAAAAGGCCAGGAACCGTAAAAAGGCCGCGTTGCTGGCGTTTTTCCATAGGCTCCGCCCCCCTG
ACGAGCATCACAAAAATCGACGCTCAAGTCAGAGGTGGCGAAACCCGACAGGACTATAAAGATACCAGGC
GTTTCCCCCTGGAAGCTCCCTCGTGCGCTCTCCTGTTCCGACCCTGCCGCTTACCGGATACCTGTCCGCC
TTTCTCCCTTCGGGAAGCGTGGCGCTTTCTCATAGCTCACGCTGTAGGTATCTCAGTTCGGTGTAGGTCG
TTCGCTCCAAGCTGGGCTGTGTGCACGAACCCCCCGTTCAGCCCGACCGCTGCGCCTTATCCGGTAACTA
TCGTCTTGAGTCCAACCCGGTAAGACACGACTTATCGCCACTGGCAGCAGCCACTGGTAACAGGATTAGC
AGAGCGAGGTATGTAGGCGGTGCTACAGAGTTCTTGAAGTGGTGGCCTAACTACGGCTACACTAGAAGAA
CAGTATTTGGTATCTGCGCTCTGCTGAAGCCAGTTACCTTCGGAAAAAGAGTTGGTAGCTCTTGATCCGG
CAAACAAACCACCGCTGGTAGCGGTGGTTTTTTTGTTTGCAAGCAGCAGATTACGCGCAGAAAAAAAGGA
TCTCAAGAAGATCCTTTGATCTTTTCTACGGGGTCTGACGCTCAGTGGAACGAAAACTCACGTTAAGGGA
TTTTGGTCATGAGATTATCAAAAAGGATCTTCACCTAGATCCTTTTAAATTAAAAATGAAGTTTTAAATC
AATCTAAAGTATATATGAGTAACCTGAGGCTATGGCAGGGCCTGCCGCCCCGACGTTGGCTGCGAGCCCT
GGGCCTTCACCCGAACTTGGGGGGTGGGGTGGGGAAAAGGAAGAAACGCGGGCGTATTGGCCCCAATGGG
GTCTCGGTGGGGTATCGACAGAGTGCCAGCCCTGGGACCGAACCCCGCGTTTATGAACAAACGACCCAAC
ACCGTGCGTTTTATTCTGTCTTTTTATTGCCGTCATAGCGCGGGTTCCTTCCGGTATTGTCTCCTTCCGT
GTTTCAGTTAGCCTCCCCCTAGGGTGGGCGAAGAACTCCAGCATGAGATCCCCGCGCTGGAGGATCATCC
AGCCGGCGTCCCGGAAAACGATTCCGAAGCCCAACCTTTCATAGAAGGCGGCGGTGGAATCGAAATCTCG
TGATGGCAGGTTGGGCGTCGCTTGGTCGGTCATTTCGAACCCCAGAGTCCCGCTCAGAAGAACTCGTCAA
GAAGGCGATAGAAGGCGATGCGCTGCGAATCGGGAGCGGCGATACCGTAAAGCACGAGGAAGCGGTCAGC
CCATTCGCCGCCAAGTTCTTCAGCAATATCACGGGTAGCCAACGCTATGTCCTGATAGCGGTCCGCCACA
CCCAGCCGGCCACAGTCGATGAATCCAGAAAAGCGGCCATTTTCCACCATGATATTCGGCAAGCAGGCAT
CGCCATGGGTCACGACGAGATCCTCGCCGTCGGGCATGCTCGCCTTGAGCCTGGCGAACAGTTCGGCTGG
CGCGAGCCCCTGATGTTCTTCGTCCAGATCATCCTGATCGACAAGACCGGCTTCCATCCGAGTACGTGCT
CGCTCGATGCGATGTTTCGCTTGGTGGTCGAATGGGCAGGTAGCCGGATCAAGCGTATGCAGCCGCCGCA
TTGCATCAGCCATGATGGATACTTTCTCGGCAGGAGCAAGGTGAGATGACAGGAGATCCTGCCCCGGCAC
TTCGCCCAATAGCAGCCAGTCCCTTCCCGCTTCAGTGACAACGTCGAGCACAGCTGCGCAAGGAACGCCC
GTCGTGGCCAGCCACGATAGCCGCGCTGCCTCGTCTTGCAGTTCATTCAGGGCACCGGACAGGTCGGTCT
TGACAAAAAGAACCGGGCGCCCCTGCGCTGACAGCCGGAACACGGCGGCATCAGAGCAGCCGATTGTCTG
TTGTGCCCAGTCATAGCCGAATAGCCTCTCCACCCAAGCGGCCGGAGAACCTGCGTGCAATCCATCTTGT
TCAATCATGCGAAACGATCCTCATCCTGTCTCTTGATCGATCTTTGCAAAAGCCTAGGCCTCCAAAAAAG
CCTCCTCACTACTTCTGGAATAGCTCAGAGGCCGAGGCGGCCTCGGCCTCTGCATAAA
Features (pLannotate 1.2.2; 20 found; start..end, strand, type, name):
    435..1295    -  CDS            AmpR: β-lactamase; bla; confers resistance to ampicillin, carbenicillin, and related antibiotics
   1296..1387    -  promoter       AmpR promoter: bla
   1406..1433    -  terminator     rrnB T2 terminator: transcription terminator T2 from the E. coli rrnB gene
   1461..1582    -  polyA_signal   SV40 poly(A) signal: SV40 polyadenylation signal
   1605..1742    -  CDS            large T antigen (fragment): large T antigen from SV40 (simian virus 40)
   1742..1797    -  intron         small t intron (fragment): SV40 (simian virus 40) small t antigen intron
   1807..1846    -  CDS            lacZα (fragment): LacZα fragment of β-galactosidase; lacZ fragment
   1856..1874    +  promoter       T7 promoter: promoter for bacteriophage T7 RNA polymerase
   1896..1916    -  misc_feature   MCS (fragment): pBluescript multiple cloning site
   2022..2255    -  CDS            MCP: mutant acyl carrier protein (ACP) from E. coli The mutations (D36T and D39G) prevent recognition by ACP synthase while allowing recognition by SFP synthase.
   2346..2369    -  misc_feature   MCS (fragment): pBluescript multiple cloning site
   2382..2400    -  promoter       T3 promoter: promoter for bacteriophage T3 RNA polymerase
   2446..2649    -  promoter       CMV promoter: human cytomegalovirus (CMV) immediate early promoter
   2650..2953    -  enhancer       CMV enhancer: human cytomegalovirus immediate early enhancer
   3128..3716    -  rep_origin     ori: high-copy-number ColE1/pMB1/pBR322/pUC origin of replication
   3938..3954    +  polyA_signal   bGH poly(A) signal (fragment): bovine growth hormone polyadenylation signal
   4045..4092    -  polyA_signal   HSV TK poly(A) signal: herpes simplex virus thymidine kinase polyadenylation signal (Cole and Stacy, 1985)
   4151..4303    -  CDS            ble (fragment): BLE_KLEPN - Experimental evidence at protein level: Swiss-Prot protein existence level 1. Binding protein with a strong affinity to the bleomycin family of antibiotics. Binds to CL990; an antimitotic-antibiotic compound. From Klebsiella pneumoniae.
   4324..5118    -  CDS            NeoR/KanR: aminoglycoside phosphotransferase from Tn5; aph(3')-II (or nptII); confers resistance to neomycin, kanamycin, and G418 (Geneticin®)
   5153..272     -  promoter       SV40 promoter (across the origin): SV40 enhancer and early promoter
