[The description below was written by a language model from this plasmid's Addgene catalogue record and pLannotate feature annotations shown in this document.]
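Description:
pMCP-GPI Control Plasmid is a mammalian expression vector built on the pMCP backbone. It produces an MCP-tagged glycosylphosphatidylinositol (GPI) anchor signal in mammalian cells. It replicates in E. coli at high copy from a ColE1/pUC-type origin and carries a β-lactamase gene with its own promoter for ampicillin selection. A second marker, the Tn5 aminoglycoside phosphotransferase (NeoR/KanR), sits downstream of the SV40 enhancer/early promoter and is followed by an HSV TK polyadenylation signal. It allows G418 selection of stably transfected mammalian cells and, according to the depositor, also gives kanamycin resistance in bacteria. The annotation also picks up a short ble fragment next to this marker, which appears to be a remnant rather than a functional gene.

The expression cassette is driven by the human CMV immediate-early enhancer and promoter. According to the depositor comments, the open reading frame consists of an ER signal sequence, the MCP-tag and an 87 bp GPI attachment sequence, about 408 bp in total, with the tag N-terminal to the GPI signal. Only the MCP coding region is annotated in the feature table; the signal peptide and GPI segment are not called as separate features. T3 and T7 promoters and pBluescript polylinker remnants flank the insert, and an SV40 small t intron fragment and SV40 poly(A) signal lie downstream for transcript processing. MCP is a mutant E. coli acyl carrier protein whose two substitutions block recognition by ACP synthase but still permit modification by SFP synthase, so the tag can be labelled enzymatically and selectively. With the signal peptide and GPI anchor, the tag would be expected to be displayed on the outer cell surface. As its name indicates, the plasmid serves as a control, presumably for cell-surface labelling and imaging with this tag system.
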