Addgene plasmid #101132: pMCP-GPI Control Plasmid
Purpose: Expression of MCP-Tagged GPI anchor in Mammalian cells
Depositing lab: New England Biolabs & Ana Egana. Depositing organization: New England Biolabs.
Backbone
  Vector backbone: pMCP
  Backbone size w/o insert (bp): 5151
  Vector type: Mammalian Expression
  Selectable markers: Neomycin (select with G418) ; Kanamycin
Growth in bacteria
  Bacterial resistance: Ampicillin, 100 μg/mL
  Growth temperature: 37°C
  Growth strain: DH5alpha
  Copy number: High Copy
Gene/Insert
  Gene/Insert name: GPI (alt name: glycosylphosphatidylinositol)
  Insert size (bp): 87
  Promoter: CMV
  Tag / fusion protein: MCP-tag (Mutant ACP- tag) (N terminal on backbone)
  Cloning method: Restriction Enzyme; 5′ cloning site unknown (unknown if destroyed); 3′ cloning site unknown (unknown if destroyed)
  Sequencing primers: 5′ GACGCAAATGGGCGGTAG (CMV Forward Primer); 3′ GCTGCGCAACTGTTGGGAA (TR1 Reverse Primer)
Terms and licenses: Academic/Nonprofit Terms; Industry Terms
Depositor comments: Originally cloned by Covalys. The GPI only is 87 bp. The size of ER signal sequence + MCP+GPI is 408 bp. The MCP-tag is N-terminal to the GPI sequence. Additional resistance to Kanamycin. For more information on this plasmid, please see https://www.addgene.org/depositor-collections/neb-cell-imaging-tags/ This plasmid is covered by one or more patents, trademarks and/or copyrights owned or controlled by New England Biolabs, Inc (NEB). For more information about commercial rights, please contact NEB's Global Business Development team at .
How to cite: pMCP-GPI Control Plasmid was a gift from New England Biolabs & Ana Egana (Addgene plasmid # 101132 ; http://n2t.net/addgene:101132 ; RRID:Addgene_101132)
